Addgene plasmid #162855: pUCP20 PilBL193*
Purpose: Expression of PilB L193 Amber with a C-terminal histag
Depositing lab: Katrina Forest. Depositing organization: University of Wisconsin, Madison.
Backbone
  Vector backbone: pUCP20
  Backbone size w/o insert (bp): 3643
  Vector type: Bacterial Expression
Growth in bacteria
  Bacterial resistance: Ampicillin, 100 μg/mL
  Growth temperature: 37°C
  Growth strain: DH5alpha
  Copy number: High Copy
Gene/Insert
  Gene/Insert name: PilB
  Species: Pseudomonas aeruginosa
  Insert size (bp): 1728
  Mutation: L193Amber
  Tag / fusion protein: Histidine tag (H6x) (C terminal on insert)
  Cloning method: Gibson Cloning
Resource information
  A portion of this plasmid was derived from a plasmid made by: clone from pUCP20 PilB
Terms and licenses: Academic/Nonprofit Terms; Industry Terms: Not Available to Industry
Depositor comments: Amber mutation was inserted concomitant to replacing the original UAG stop codon with UAA from pUCP20 PilB
How to cite: pUCP20 PilBL193* was a gift from Katrina Forest (Addgene plasmid # 162855 ; http://n2t.net/addgene:162855 ; RRID:Addgene_162855)
