[The description below was written by a language model from this plasmid's Addgene catalogue record and pLannotate feature annotations shown in this document.]
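Description:
pUCP20 PilBL193* is a bacterial expression plasmid built on pUCP20, an Escherichia–Pseudomonas shuttle vector. It carries two replication systems: a high-copy ColE1/pUC-type origin for propagation in E. coli, and the pRO1600 oriV with its cognate Rep protein (annotated as a fragment), which supports replication in Pseudomonas aeruginosa. Selection is through the β-lactamase gene (AmpR) under its own promoter, which confers resistance to ampicillin and carbenicillin. Short remnants of bom, rop and lacI are also annotated. These are backbone leftovers rather than functional genes, so no complete lac repressor is encoded on the plasmid.

The insert is pilB from P. aeruginosa, which encodes the ATPase motor that powers type IV pilus assembly and extension, and so underlies twitching motility, adhesion and biofilm-related behaviours. It sits immediately downstream of the lac promoter and operator, with the CAP binding site just upstream across the circular junction. The coding sequence carries a C-terminal six-histidine tag for detection or affinity purification; the tag is not annotated separately in the feature table. Codon 193, normally leucine, has been changed to an amber (UAG) stop. In the same Gibson cloning step from the parental pUCP20 PilB, the gene's natural UAG terminator was changed to UAA, leaving position 193 as the only amber codon in the reading frame.

That design is typical of amber suppression, in which an orthogonal tRNA/synthetase pair supplied separately inserts a noncanonical amino acid at the chosen site, and only read-through products bear the His tag. The record itself states the purpose only as expression of the PilB L193 amber variant with a C-terminal His tag.
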