Features (pLannotate 1.2.2; 12 found; start..end, strand, type, name):
      1..31      +  promoter       lac promoter: promoter for the E. coli lac operon
     39..55      +  protein_bind   lac operator: The lac repressor binds to the lac operator to inhibit transcription in E. coli. This inhibition can be relieved by adding lactose or isopropyl-β-D-thiogalactopyranoside (IPTG). lac repressor encoded by lacI
     75..1772    +  CDS            pilB: PILB_PSEAE - Experimental evidence at protein level: Swiss-Prot protein existence level 1. ATPase component of the type IV pilus (T4P) that plays a role in surface and host cell adhesion, colonization, biofilm maturation, virulence, and twitching, a form of surface-associated motility facilitated by cycles of extension, adhesion, and retraction of T4P fibers (PubMed:15659660, PubMed:28854278). Acts as a molecular motor to provide the energy that is required for biogenesis of the pilus and the extrusion of substrates generated in the cytoplasm (PubMed:8102361, PubMed:18174131). PilB ATPase acti
   1803..2632    -  CDS            pRO1600 Rep (fragment): replication protein for the broad-host-range plasmid pRO1600 from Pseudomonas aeruginosa&nbsp
   2646..2997    +  rep_origin     pRO1600 oriV: broad-host-range origin of replication from Pseudomonas aeruginosa plasmid pRO1600; requires the pRO1600 Rep protein for replication (West et al., 1994)
   3043..3091    -  misc_feature   bom (fragment): basis of mobility region from pBR322
   3193..3228    -  CDS            rop (fragment): Rop protein, which maintains plasmids at low copy number; rop
   3323..3427    +  promoter       AmpR promoter: bla
   3428..4288    +  CDS            AmpR: β-lactamase; bla; confers resistance to ampicillin, carbenicillin, and related antibiotics
   4459..5047    +  rep_origin     ori: high-copy-number ColE1/pMB1/pBR322/pUC origin of replication
   5230..5322    +  CDS            lacI (fragment): lac repressor; lacI; The lac repressor binds to the lac operator to inhibit transcription in E. coli. This inhibition can be relieved by adding lactose or isopropyl-β-D-thiogalactopyranoside (IPTG).
   5335..5356    +  protein_bind   CAP binding site: CAP binding activates transcription in the presence of cAMP. E. coli catabolite activator protein
>Addgene plasmid #162855 | pUCP20 PilBL193* | addgene full sequence | sequence record 328906 | Addgene NGS Result
TTTACACTTTATGCTTCCGGCTCGTATGTTGTGTGGAATTGTGAGCGGATAACAATTTCACACAGGAAAC
AGCTATGAACGACAGCATCCAACTGAGCGGTCTGTCCCGACAGCTCGTCCAAGCCAATCTACTCGACGAA
AAGACCGCCCTGCAGGCCCAGACGCAGGCGCAGCGCAACAAGCTGTCGCTGGTGACGCACCTGGTGCAGA
ACAAGCTGGTAAGCGGCCTGGCCCTGGCCGAATTGTCCGCCGAGCAGTTCGGCATCGCCTATTGCGACCT
GAACAGCCTGGACAGGGAAAGCTTTCCGCGGGACGCCATCAGCGAAAAGCTGGTCCGCCAGCACCGGGTC
ATTCCCCTGTGGCGGCGGGGCAACAAGTTGTTCGTAGGCATCTCCGACGCCGCCAACCACCAGGCCATCA
ACGACGTCCAGTTCAGCACTGGCCTGACGACCGAGGCCATTCTGGTCGAGGACGACAAGCTCGGCCTTGC
CATCGACAAGCTATTCGAGAATGCAACCGACGGCTTGGCAGGTCTCGATGACGTGGACCTGGAAGGACTG
GATGTAGGCGTCAAGGAAACGTCCGGACAAGAAGATACTGGCGCGGAGGCAGACGACGCTCCCGTCGTCC
GCTTCGTCAACAAGATGCTGTAGGACGCTATCAAAGGCGGGTCTTCCGACTTGCACTTCGAGCCCTACGA
GAAGATCTACCGGGTGCGCTTCCGTACCGACGGCATGCTTCACGAAGTGGCCAAGCCGCCGATCCAGTTG
GCCAGTCGTATCTCTGCTCGTCTCAAGGTAATGGCCGGCCTGGATATCTCCGAACGACGCAAGCCGCAGG
ACGGACGGATCAAGATGCGCGTGTCGAAGACCAAGTCCATCGACTTCCGCGTCAACACCCTGCCGACCCT
GTGGGGCGAGAAGATCGTGATGCGGATCCTCGACTCCTCCAGCGCGCAGATGGGCATCGACGCCCTGGGC
TACGAGGAGGACCAGAAGGAACTCTACCTGGCCGCACTCAAGCAGCCGCAGGGCATGATCCTGGTCACCG
GCCCCACCGGCTCGGGCAAGACGGTATCGCTGTACACCGGCCTGAACATCCTCAATACCACCGACATCAA
CATTTCCACCGCCGAAGACCCGGTGGAGATCAACCTGGAAGGCATCAACCAGGTCAACGTCAATCCGCGC
CAGGGCATGGACTTCTCCCAGGCGCTGCGCGCCTTCCTGCGCCAGGACCCGGACGTGATCATGGTCGGCG
AGATCCGCGACCTGGAGACCGCCGAGATCGCCATCAAGGCGGCGCAGACCGGGCATATGGTGATGTCCAC
CCTGCACACCAACAGCGCCGCCGAGACCCTGACCCGCCTGCTGAACATGGGCGTACCGGCGTTCAACCTG
GCGACCTCGGTGAACCTGATCATCGCCCAGCGCCTTGCGCGAAAACTCTGTTCGCACTGCAAGAAAGAGC
ACGACGTACCGAAGGAAACCCTGCTTCACGAAGGTTTCCCAGAAGAGTTGATCGGCACCTTCAAGCTGTA
TTCACCAGTGGGCTGCGACCATTGCAAGAACGGTTACAAGGGCCGTGTCGGTATTTATGAAGTAGTTAAA
AACACCCCGGCCCTGCAGCGGATTATCATGGAGGAAGGCAACTCCATCGAGATCGCCGAGCAAGCCCGCA
AAGAAGGCTTCAACGATCTGCGCACCTCAGGCCTGCTGAAAGCCATGCAGGGGATCACCAGCCTGGAGGA
AGTCAACCGCGTGACCAAGGATAGGCCGGGCCATCATCATCACCATCATTAAGCCAGATCCAGCGGCATC
TGGGTTAGTCGAGCGCGGGCCGCTTCCCATGTCTCACCAGGGCGAGCCTGTTTCGCGATCTCAGCATCTG
AAATCTTCCCGGCCTTGCGCTTCGCTGGGGCCTTACCCACCGCCTTGGCGGGCTTCTTCGGTCCAAAACT
GAACAACAGATGTGTGACCTTGCGCCCGGTCTTTCGCTGCGCCCACTCCACCTGTAGCGGGCTGTGCTCG
TTGATCTGCGTCACGGCTGGATCAAGCACTCGCAACTTGAAGTCCTTGATCGAGGGATACCGGCCTTCCA
GTTGAAACCACTTTCGCAGCTGGTCAATTTCTATTTCGCGCTGGCCGATGCTGTCCCATTGCATGAGCAG
CTCGTAAAGCCTGATCGCGTGGGTGCTGTCCATCTTGGCCACGTCAGCCAAGGCGTATTTGGTGAACTGT
TTGGTGAGTTCCGTCAGGTACGGCAGCATGTCTTTGGTGAACCTGAGTTCTACACGGCCCTCACCCTCCC
GGTAGATGATTGTTTGCACCCAGCCGGTAATCATCACACTCGGTCTTTTCCCCTTGCCATTGGGCTCTTG
GGTTAACCGGACTTCCCGCCGTTTCAGGCGCAGGGCCGCTTCTTTGAGCTGGTTGTAGGAAGATTCGATA
GGGACACCCGCCATCGTCGCTATGTCCTCCGCCGTCACTGAATACATCACTTCATCGGTGACAGGCTCGC
TCCTCTTCACCTGGCTAATACAGGCCAGAACGATCCGCTGTTCCTGAACACTGAGGCGATACGCGGCCTC
GACCAGGGCATTGCTTTTGTAAACCATTGGGGGTGAGGCCACGTTCGACATTCCTTGTGTATAAGGGGAC
ACTGTATCTGCGTCCCACAATACAACAAATCCGTCCCTTTACAACAACAAATCCGTCCCTTCTTAACAAC
AAATCCGTCCCTTAATGGCAACAAATCCGTCCCTTTTTAAACTCTACAGGCCACGGATTACGTGGCCTGT
AGACGTCCTAAAAGGTTTAAAAGGGAAAAGGAAGAAAAGGGTGGAAACGCAAAAAACGCACCACTACGTG
GCCCCGTTGGGGCCGCATTTGTGCCCCTGAAGGGGCGGGGGAGGCGTCTGGGCAATCCCCGTTTTACCAG
TCCCCTATCGCCGCCTGAGAGGGCGCAGGAAGCGAGTAATCAGGGTATCGAGGCGGATTCACCCTTGGCG
TCCAACCAGCGGCACCAGCGGCGCCTGAGAGGATGGTGCACTCTCAGTACAATCTGCTCTGATGCCGCAT
AGTTAAGCCAGCCCCGACACCCGCCAACACCCGCTGACGCGCCCTGACGGGCTTGTCTGCTCCCGGCATC
CGCTTACAGACAAGCTGTGACCGTCTCCGGGAGCTGCATGTGTCAGAGGTTTTCACCGTCATCACCGAAA
CGCGCGAGACGAAAGGGCCTCGTGATACGCCTATTTTTATAGGTTAATGTCATGATAATAATGGTTTCTT
AGACGTCAGGTGGCACTTTTCGGGGAAATGTGCGCGGAACCCCTATTTGTTTATTTTTCTAAATACATTC
AAATATGTATCCGCTCATGAGACAATAACCCTGATAAATGCTTCAATAATATTGAAAAAGGAAGAGTATG
AGTATTCAACATTTCCGTGTCGCCCTTATTCCCTTTTTTGCGGCATTTTGCCTTCCTGTTTTTGCTCACC
CAGAAACGCTGGTGAAAGTAAAAGATGCTGAAGATCAGTTGGGTGCACGAGTGGGTTACATCGAACTGGA
TCTCAACAGCGGTAAGATCCTTGAGAGTTTTCGCCCCGAAGAACGTTTTCCAATGATGAGCACTTTTAAA
GTTCTGCTATGTGGCGCGGTATTATCCCGTATTGACGCCGGGCAAGAGCAACTCGGTCGCCGCATACACT
ATTCTCAGAATGACTTGGTTGAGTACTCACCAGTCACAGAAAAGCATCTTACGGATGGCATGACAGTAAG
AGAATTATGCAGTGCTGCCATAACCATGAGTGATAACACTGCGGCCAACTTACTTCTGACAACGATCGGA
GGACCGAAGGAGCTAACCGCTTTTTTGCACAACATGGGGGATCATGTAACTCGCCTTGATCGTTGGGAAC
CGGAGCTGAATGAAGCCATACCAAACGACGAGCGTGACACCACGATGCCTGTAGCAATGGCAACAACGTT
GCGCAAACTATTAACTGGCGAACTACTTACTCTAGCTTCCCGGCAACAATTAATAGACTGGATGGAGGCG
GATAAAGTTGCAGGACCACTTCTGCGCTCGGCCCTTCCGGCTGGCTGGTTTATTGCTGATAAATCTGGAG
CCGGTGAGCGTGGGTCTCGCGGTATCATTGCAGCACTGGGGCCAGATGGTAAGCCCTCCCGTATCGTAGT
TATCTACACGACGGGGAGTCAGGCAACTATGGATGAACGAAATAGACAGATCGCTGAGATAGGTGCCTCA
CTGATTAAGCATTGGTAACTGTCAGACCAAGTTTACTCATATATACTTTAGATTGATTTAAAACTTCATT
TTTAATTTAAAAGGATCTAGGTGAAGATCCTTTTTGATAATCTCATGACCAAAATCCCTTAACGTGAGTT
TTCGTTCCACTGAGCGTCAGACCCCGTAGAAAAGATCAAAGGATCTTCTTGAGATCCTTTTTTTCTGCGC
GTAATCTGCTGCTTGCAAACAAAAAAACCACCGCTACCAGCGGTGGTTTGTTTGCCGGATCAAGAGCTAC
CAACTCTTTTTCCGAAGGTAACTGGCTTCAGCAGAGCGCAGATACCAAATACTGTTCTTCTAGTGTAGCC
GTAGTTAGGCCACCACTTCAAGAACTCTGTAGCACCGCCTACATACCTCGCTCTGCTAATCCTGTTACCA
GTGGCTGCTGCCAGTGGCGATAAGTCGTGTCTTACCGGGTTGGACTCAAGACGATAGTTACCGGATAAGG
CGCAGCGGTCGGGCTGAACGGGGGGTTCGTGCACACAGCCCAGCTTGGAGCGAACGACCTACACCGAACT
GAGATACCTACAGCGTGAGCTATGAGAAAGCGCCACGCTTCCCGAAGGGAGAAAGGCGGACAGGTATCCG
GTAAGCGGCAGGGTCGGAACAGGAGAGCGCACGAGGGAGCTTCCAGGGGGAAACGCCTGGTATCTTTATA
GTCCTGTCGGGTTTCGCCACCTCTGACTTGAGCGTCGATTTTTGTGATGCTCGTCAGGGGGGCGGAGCCT
ATGGAAAAACGCCAGCAACGCGGCCTTTTTACGGTTCCTGGCCTTTTGCTGGCCTTTTGCTCACATGTTC
TTTCCTGCGTTATCCCCTGATTCTGTGGATAACCGTATTACCGCCTTTGAGTGAGCTGATACCGCTCGCC
GCAGCCGAACGACCGAGCGCAGCGAGTCAGTGAGCGAGGAAGCGGAAGAGCGCCCAATACGCAAACCGCC
TCTCCCCGCGCGTTGGCCGATTCATTAATGCAGCTGGCACGACAGGTTTCCCGACTGGAAAGCGGGCAGT
GAGCGCAACGCAATTAATGTGAGTTAGCTCACTCATTAGGCACCCCAGGC
